>Addgene plasmid #146284 | pCRII-TOPO-DrUPF3b_F | depositor full sequence | sequence record 288729 | Full Sequence
AGCGCCCAATACGCAAACCGCCTCTCCCCGCGCGTTGGCCGATTCATTAATGCAGCTGGCACGACAGGTT
TCCCGACTGGAAAGCGGGCAGTGAGCGCAACGCAATTAATGTGAGTTAGCTCACTCATTAGGCACCCCAG
GCTTTACACTTTATGCTTCCGGCTCGTATGTTGTGTGGAATTGTGAGCGGATAACAATTTCACACAGGAA
ACAGCTATGACCATGATTACGCCAAGCTATTTAGGTGACACTATAGAATACTCAAGCTATGCATCAAGCT
TGGTACCGAGCTCGGATCCACTAGTAACGGCCGCCAGTGTGCTGGAATTCGCCCTTTCAGGAAAAGCGTG
TGAAGTAAAACAAGTTTGGCTGTGTACCAAAAGTAAGGTCACTTCGATTTACCATGGTCGCTTTGGCTTC
TCTCATGGTTATGCCCCGTTTCTCAGATCTAACCGTCGGTTAGGACTTGCCTTGCTCATGAACAGAAACA
CTGCAGGGCTCATTCAGGCACTGGAGGGCAACAGGTATGTGCTCTCATGTCATGGACAGAGAGTGTGTTT
GTTTTATAAGTGGGGGGATTTTAATGGCAGCACCATGTTTGTCCTGATTAGAACAGAGCCCCTCTCCGCT
TGCGAGACATCCTTTCATGCGACACAAAGCTGCTTTCTCACTCGGCTGCTTTTTCTTGATTTTTCTTGGC
CTCCCGCTCAGCTCTCTTTTCTGCTGCTGGTCCATCTCCTCCTGTTCCTCCTCCACCTCCTCCTCCTCGA
GTACGATTCCTAGACCCGGGCTGGTACAGCTGAATTGCAGGTCGATCCTTATTTCTCAGACGGTCCTTTC
TGGCACTTTCCTCTTTTTTGCTGTCCCTTGATGACTTTTCAGGACGAGCACTGCCAGAGGACTCTCCGGT
GTGTTCATTCTTCCTTTTCTCCCAAACGCGCTCCTTATCTTTCTTCCCTTCCTCCTCTCTTTTTCTGTAG
GTGTTTTCTCCATCCTGGTGTTCCCTTCTCCTCCTCCGTTCCTCATCCTGTCTTCTGATGCGCTCTTTCT
CCTTCTGTCTTCGCTCTCTCTCTCTGTCCCGGTCTCGCTCTCTTTCTCCATCACGATCTCGGTACTCTTT
ATGTCCAACATCCTCGGGTTTTCCCCCTTTCTCCTCTCTGTGTTCACCATTCTGCCGCTTTTTCAGGTCT
CCTCCAGAAGGTCGATCTTCCTTCTGTCTCTCTCTGTCTTGTTTCTTGGGCTTGTCTTTTGGCTTTTCAG
TTTCACCATCATCTGCTTTCTCTGGTTTTCTCAAGAGCTTGATTTTTGGCTGCTCATCTTTATGTTGGTC
CTTATCCTTCTCAAATGCCTTTTCCACTTTTTTCAGTTTCTCAGCCTCTTTTCTAGGGCGAATTCTGCAG
ATATCCATCACACTGGCGGCCGCTCGAGCATGCATCTAGAGGGCCCAATTCGCCCTATAGTGAGTCGTAT
TACAATTCACTGGCCGTCGTTTTACAACGTCGTGACTGGGAAAACCCTGGCGTTACCCAACTTAATCGCC
TTGCAGCACATCCCCCTTTCGCCAGCTGGCGTAATAGCGAAGAGGCCCGCACCGATCGCCCTTCCCAACA
GTTGCGCAGCCTGAATGGCGAATGG
[124 nt withheld, positions 1636-1759]
C
[91 nt withheld, positions 1761-1851]
A
[49 nt withheld, positions 1853-1901]
CCTTTGACGTTGGAGTCCACGTTCTTT
[37 nt withheld, positions 1929-1965]
ACCCTATCTCGGTCTATTCTTTTGATTTATAAGGGATTTTGCCGATTTCGGCCTATTGGTTAAAAAATGA
GCTGATTTAACAAAAATTTAACGCGAATTTTAACAAAATTCAGGGCGCAAGGGCTGCTAAAGGAAGCGGA
ACACGTAGAAAGCCAGTCCGCAGAAACGGTGCTGACCCCGGATGAATGTCAGCTACTGGGCTATCTGGAC
AAGGGAAAACGCAAGCGCAAAGAGAAAGCAGGTAGCTTGCAGTGGGCTTACATGGCGATAGCTAGACTGG
GCGGTTTTATGGACAGCAAGCGAACCGGAATTGCCAGCTGGGGCGCCCTCTGGTAAGGTTGGGAAGCCCT
GCAAAGTAAACTGGATGGCTTTCTTGCCGCCAAGGATCTGATGGCGCAGGGGATCAAGATCTGATCAAGA
GACAGGATGAGGATCGTTTCGCATGATTGAACAAGATGGATTGCACGCAGGTTCTCCGGCCGCTTGGGTG
GAGAGGCTATTCGGCTATGACTGGGCACAACAGACAATCGGCTGCTCTGATGCCGCCGTGTTCCGGCTGT
CAGCGCAGGGGCGCCCGGTTCTTTTTGTCAAGACCGACCTGTCCGGTGCCCTGAATGAACTGCAGGACGA
GGCAGCGCGGCTATCGTGGCTGGCCACGACGGGCGTTCCTTGCGCAGCTGTGCTCGACGTTGTCACTGAA
GCGGGAAGGGACTGGCTGCTATTGGGCGAAGTGCCGGGGCAGGATCTCCTGTCATCCCACCTTGCTCCTG
CCGAGAAAGTATCCATCATGGCTGATGCAATGCGGCGGCTGCATACGCTTGATCCGGCTACCTGCCCATT
CGACCACCAAGCGAAACATCGCATCGAGCGAGCACGTACTCGGATGGAAGCCGGTCTTGTCGATCAGGAT
GATCTGGACGAAGAGCATCAGGGGCTCGCGCCAGCCGAACTGTTCGCCAGGCTCAAGGCGCGCATGCCCG
ACGGCGAGGATCTCGTCGTGACCCATGGCGATGCCTGCTTGCCGAATATCATGGTGGAAAATGGCCGCTT
TTCTGGATTCATCGACTGTGGCCGGCTGGGTGTGGCGGACCGCTATCAGGACATAGCGTTGGCTACCCGT
GATATTGCTGAAGAGCTTGGCGGCGAATGGGCTGACCGCTTCCTCGTGCTTTACGGTATCGCCGCTCCCG
ATTCGCAGCGCATCGCCTTCTATCGCCTTCTTGACGAGTTCTTCTGAATTGAAAAAGGAAGAGTATGAGT
ATTCAACATTTCCGTGTCGCCCTTATTCCCTTTTTTGCGGCATTTTGCCTTCCTGTTTTTGCTCACCCAG
AAACGCTGGTGAAAGTAAAAGATGCTGAAGATCAGTTGGGTGCACGAGTGGGTTACATCGAACTGGATCT
CAACAGCGGTAAGATCCTTGAGAGTTTTCGCCCCGAAGAACGTTTTCCAATGATGAGCACTTTTAAAGTT
CTGCTATGTGGCGCGGTATTATCCCGTATTGACGCCGGGCAAGAGCAACTCGGTCGCCGCATACACTATT
CTCAGAATGACTTGGTTGAGTACTCACCAGTCACAGAAAAGCATCTTACGGATGGCATGACAGTAAGAGA
ATTATGCAGTGCTGCCATAACCATGAGTGATAACACTGCGGCCAACTTACTTCTGACAACGATCGGAGGA
CCGAAGGAGCTAACCGCTTTTTTGCACAACATGGGGGATCATGTAACTCGCCTTGATCGTTGGGAACCGG
AGCTGAATGAAGCCATACCAAACGACGAGCGTGACACCACGATGCCTGTAGCAATGGCAACAACGTTGCG
CAAACTATTAACTGGCGAACTACTTACTCTAGCTTCCCGGCAACAATTAATAGACTGGATGGAGGCGGAT
AAAGTTGCAGGACCACTTCTGCGCTCGGCCCTTCCGGCTGGCTGGTTTATTGCTGATAAATCTGGAGCCG
GTGAGCGTGGGTCTCGCGGTATCATTGCAGCACTGGGGCCAGATGGTAAGCCCTCCCGTATCGTAGTTAT
CTACACGACGGGGAGTCAGGCAACTATGGATGAACGAAATAGACAGATCGCTGAGATAGGTGCCTCACTG
ATTAAGCATTGGTAACTGTCAGACCAAGTTTACTCATATATACTTTAGATTGATTTAAAACTTCATTTTT
AATTTAAAAGGATCTAGGTGAAGATCCTTTTTGATAATCTCATGACCAAAATCCCTTAACGTGAGTTTTC
GTTCCACTGAGCGTCAGACCCCGTAGAAAAGATCAAAGGATCTTCTTGAGATCCTTTTTTTCTGCGCGTA
ATCTGCTGCTTGCAAACAAAAAAACCACCGCTACCAGCGGTGGTTTGTTTGCCGGATCAAGAGCTACCAA
CTCTTTTTCCGAAGGTAACTGGCTTCAGCAGAGCGCAGATACCAAATACTGTTCTTCTAGTGTAGCCGTA
GTTAGGCCACCACTTCAAGAACTCTGTAGCACCGCCTACATACCTCGCTCTGCTAATCCTGTTACCAGTG
GCTGCTGCCAGTGGCGATAAGTCGTGTCTTACCGGGTTGGACTCAAGACGATAGTTACCGGATAAGGCGC
AGCGGTCGGGCTGAACGGGGGGTTCGTGCACACAGCCCAGCTTGGAGCGAACGACCTACACCGAACTGAG
ATACCTACAGCGTGAGCTATGAGAAAGCGCCACGCTTCCCGAAGGGAGAAAGGCGGACAGGTATCCGGTA
AGCGGCAGGGTCGGAACAGGAGAGCGCACGAGGGAGCTTCCAGGGGGAAACGCCTGGTATCTTTATAGTC
CTGTCGGGTTTCGCCACCTCTGACTTGAGCGTCGATTTTTGTGATGCTCGTCAGGGGGGCGGAGCCTATG
GAAAAACGCCAGCAACGCGGCCTTTTTACGGTTCCTGGCCTTTTGCTGGCCTTTTGCTCACATGTTCTTT
CCTGCGTTATCCCCTGATTCTGTGGATAACCGTATTACCGCCTTTGAGTGAGCTGATACCGCTCGCCGCA
GCCGAACGACCGAGCGCAGCGAGTCAGTGAGCGAGGAAGCGGAAG
Features (pLannotate 1.2.2; 13 found; start..end, strand, type, name):
      2..94      +  CDS            lacI (fragment): lac repressor; lacI; The lac repressor binds to the lac operator to inhibit transcription in E. coli. This inhibition can be relieved by adding lactose or isopropyl-β-D-thiogalactopyranoside (IPTG).
    107..128     +  protein_bind   CAP binding site: CAP binding activates transcription in the presence of cAMP. E. coli catabolite activator protein
    143..173     +  promoter       lac promoter: promoter for the E. coli lac operon
    181..197     +  protein_bind   lac operator: The lac repressor binds to the lac operator to inhibit transcription in E. coli. This inhibition can be relieved by adding lactose or isopropyl-β-D-thiogalactopyranoside (IPTG). lac repressor encoded by lacI
    239..257     +  promoter       SP6 promoter: promoter for bacteriophage SP6 RNA polymerase
   1454..1472    -  promoter       T7 promoter: promoter for bacteriophage T7 RNA polymerase
   1475..1632    +  CDS            lacZα (fragment): LacZα fragment of β-galactosidase; lacZ fragment
   1636..2064    +  rep_origin     f1 ori (sequence partly withheld): f1 bacteriophage origin of replication; arrow indicates direction of (+) strand synthesis
   2077..2376    +  CDS            tnpA (fragment): TN5P_ECOLX - Also known as tnp. Experimental evidence at protein level: Swiss-Prot protein existence level 1. Mediates transposition of transposon Tn5 by a 'cut and paste' mechanism. First, the monomeric transposase binds the 19 bp inverted DNA repeats flanking the transposon. Then, dimerization of the DNA- bound transposase creates a synaptic DNA complex. After nicking of the first DNA strand, excision of the transposon proceeds through a series of intermediates. The transposase then mediates the insertion of the transposon at a new site by strand transfer. The activity of the wild- type tran
   2408..3199    +  CDS            neo: KKA2_KLEPN - Also known as kan, nptII. Experimental evidence at protein level: Swiss-Prot protein existence level 1. Resistance to kanamycin, neomycin, paromomycin, ribostamycin, butirosin and gentamicin B. From Klebsiella pneumoniae.
   3203..3219    +  promoter       AmpR promoter (fragment): bla
   3220..4080    +  CDS            AmpR: β-lactamase; bla; confers resistance to ampicillin, carbenicillin, and related antibiotics
   4251..4839    +  rep_origin     ori: high-copy-number ColE1/pMB1/pBR322/pUC origin of replication
