[The description below was written by a language model from this plasmid's Addgene catalogue record and pLannotate feature annotations shown in this document.]
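Description:
pCRII-TOPO-DrUPF3b_F is a 5,020 nt bacterial plasmid carrying a portion of the zebrafish (Danio rerio) upf3b gene, which encodes a nonsense-mediated mRNA decay factor. The catalogue lists the backbone as unknown, but the name and the annotated features match a pCRII-TOPO-type PCR cloning vector. It has a ColE1/pUC-type origin for replication in E. coli, an f1 origin that permits single-stranded DNA production, and two resistance genes: β-lactamase (ampicillin, the selection listed in the record) and neo/nptII (kanamycin), the latter preceded by a remnant of Tn5 transposase sequence. The record calls the plasmid low copy, whereas the annotated origin is of the high-copy class; the record does not resolve this difference.

The insert itself is not annotated in the feature table, but the roughly 1.2 kb unannotated gap between the SP6 promoter and the oppositely oriented T7 promoter is where it would be expected to sit. According to the depositor, it corresponds to only part of the upf3b reference mRNA, about 1 kb, rather than the full transcript. The cloning site lies within a lac promoter/operator–lacZα cassette, which in such vectors is interrupted by the insert to allow blue/white screening. No dedicated bacterial expression elements such as tags or an optimised ribosome binding site are annotated. So although the stated purpose is bacterial expression of DrUPF3b, the architecture is that of a cloning and in vitro transcription vector. The flanking SP6 and T7 promoters allow RNA to be synthesised from either strand, for example to make sense or antisense probes, although the record does not state this use. The cloning method is also not recorded, and the sequence is depositor-supplied and may be theoretical.
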