Addgene plasmid #146284: pCRII-TOPO-DrUPF3b_F
Purpose: Bacterial Expression of DrUPF3b
Depositing lab: Elisa Izaurralde. Depositing organization: Max Planck Institute for Developmental Biology. Publication: Nonsense-mediated mRNA decay effectors are essential for zebrafish embryonic development and survival. Wittkopp N, Huntzinger E, Weiler C, Saulière J, Schmidt S, Sonawane M, Izaurralde E. Mol Cell Biol. 2009 Jul . 29(13):3517-28. 10.1128/MCB.00177-09 PubMed 19414594.
Backbone
  Vector backbone: Unknown
  Vector type: Bacterial Expression
Growth in bacteria
  Bacterial resistance: Ampicillin, 100 μg/mL
  Growth temperature: 37°C
  Growth strain: DH5alpha
  Copy number: Low Copy
Gene/Insert
  Gene/Insert name: DrUPF3b
  Species: D. rerio (zebrafish)
  Entrez Gene: upf3b (a.k.a. MGC66390, MGC174674, zgc:66390, zgc:174674)
  Cloning method: Unknown
Terms and licenses: Academic/Nonprofit Terms; Industry Terms: Not Available to Industry
Depositor comments: Sequence based on parts of the sequence given by NCBI: NM_200954.1 (769......1815) Plasmids from this collection were made available to the research community and donated after the lab closed. Please note that the sequence provided by the depositing laboratory may be theoretical/predicted or based on Sanger sequencing results. There may be discrepancies between sequencing results obtained by Addgene and the depositor sequence. If an Addgene verified sequence is not available, please contact before placing your order to request that our lab fully sequence the plasmid.
How to cite: pCRII-TOPO-DrUPF3b_F was a gift from Elisa Izaurralde (Addgene plasmid # 146284 ; http://n2t.net/addgene:146284 ; RRID:Addgene_146284)
